Addgene plasmid #125484: lentiSAMv2 C2CD4B-TSS-guide1
Purpose: CRISPR-mediated activation of C2CD4B. Catalytically inactive Cas9 from S. pyogenes and VP64 with 2A-BlastR.
Depositing lab: Jorge Ferrer. Depositing organization: Imperial College London. Publication: Human pancreatic islet three-dimensional chromatin architecture provides insights into the genetics of type 2 diabetes. Miguel-Escalada I, Bonas-Guarch S, Cebola I, Ponsa-Cobas J, Mendieta-Esteban J, Atla G, Javierre BM, Rolando DMY, Farabella I, Morgan CC, Garcia-Hurtado J, Beucher A, Moran I, Pasquali L, Ramos-Rodriguez M, Appel EVR, Linneberg A, Gjesing AP, Witte DR, Pedersen O, Grarup N, Ravassard P, Torrents D, Mercader JM, Piemonti L, Berney T, de Koning EJP, Kerr-Conte J, Pattou F, Fedko IO, Groop L, Prokopenko I, Hansen T, Marti-Renom MA, Fraser P, Ferrer J. Nat Genet. 2019 Jun 28. pii: 10.1038/s41588-019-0457-0. doi: 10.1038/s41588-019-0457-0. PubMed 31253982.
Backbone
  Vector backbone: lentiSAMv2
  Backbone manufacturer: Feng Zhang (Addgene #75112)
  Vector type: Mammalian Expression, Lentiviral, CRISPR
  Selectable markers: Blasticidin
Growth in bacteria
  Bacterial resistance: Ampicillin, 100 μg/mL
  Growth temperature: 37°C
  Growth strain: Stbl3
  Copy number: High Copy
Gene/Insert
  Gene/Insert name: dCas9-VP64-2A-BlastR
  gRNA/shRNA sequence: CCAGTGCATGCAGACCTCC
  Species: H. sapiens (human)
  Promoter: EF1a core and U6
  Cloning method: Restriction Enzyme; 5′ cloning site Unknown (destroyed during cloning); 3′ cloning site Unknown (destroyed during cloning)
  Sequencing primers: 5′ GATCCGCCACCATGGATGC
Terms and licenses: Academic/Nonprofit Terms; Industry Terms: Not Available to Industry
How to cite: lentiSAMv2 C2CD4B-TSS-guide1 was a gift from Jorge Ferrer (Addgene plasmid # 125484 ; http://n2t.net/addgene:125484 ; RRID:Addgene_125484)
