[The description below was written by a language model from this plasmid's Addgene catalogue record and pLannotate feature annotations shown in this document.]
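Description:
lentiSAMv2 C2CD4B-TSS-guide1 is a 13.5 kb lentiviral CRISPR-activation plasmid built on the lentiSAMv2 backbone. It combines a single guide RNA and a dCas9 transcriptional activator in one vector to upregulate the human C2CD4B gene. In bacteria it is maintained through a high-copy ColE1/pUC-type origin with ampicillin resistance. The backbone also carries an f1 origin and an SV40/EM7-driven bleomycin/Zeocin resistance cassette lying outside the viral transfer region.

The transfer region starts with a CMV enhancer/promoter fused to a truncated HIV-1 5' LTR, which drives genomic RNA production in packaging cells. It is followed by the Ψ packaging signal, a gag fragment, the RRE for Rev-dependent export and the cPPT/CTS. A human U6 promoter then expresses the guide, whose name indicates that it targets the C2CD4B transcription start site. The guide sits in an S. pyogenes scaffold modified with two MS2 stem loops, which can recruit MS2 coat protein fusions in the synergistic activation mediator approach; no such fusion is encoded here.

Downstream, the EF-1α core promoter drives an NLS-tagged, catalytically dead Cas9 (D10A/N863A). According to the catalogue entry it is fused to VP64 and linked through a 2A peptide to blasticidin S deaminase. VP64 and 2A are not individually annotated, but they would fit the unannotated gap between dCas9 and BSD. A WPRE enhances expression of the transcript, and a second truncated LTR closes the provirus, followed by a bGH polyadenylation signal.

The construct is intended for lentiviral delivery into mammalian cells with blasticidin selection. It was deposited with a study of pancreatic islet chromatin architecture and type 2 diabetes genetics.
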