Features (pLannotate 1.2.2; 38 found; start..end, strand, type, name):
     18..36      +  misc_RNA       MS2 stem loop: stem loop that binds the bacteriophage MS2 coat protein
     47..83      +  misc_RNA       gRNA scaffold (fragment): guide RNA scaffold for the Streptococcus pyogenes CRISPR/Cas9 system
     88..106     +  misc_RNA       MS2 stem loop: stem loop that binds the bacteriophage MS2 coat protein
    117..136     +  misc_RNA       gRNA scaffold (fragment): guide RNA scaffold for the Streptococcus pyogenes CRISPR/Cas9 system
    149..167     +  CDS            small t antigen (fragment): SV40 (simian virus 40) small t antigen
    193..404     +  promoter       EF-1α core promoter: core promoter for human elongation factor EF-1α
    421..468     +  CDS            nucleoplasmin NLS: bipartite nuclear localization signal from nucleoplasmin
    468..4569    +  CDS            dCas9 (fragment): catalytically dead mutant of the Cas9 endonuclease from the Streptococcus pyogenes Type II CRISPR/Cas system RNA-guided DNA-binding protein that lacks endonuclease activity due to the D10A mutation in the RuvC catalytic domain and the N863A mutation in the HNH catalytic domain
   4894..5292    +  CDS            BSD: blasticidin S deaminase; Aspergillus terreus BSD; confers resistance to blasticidin
   5293..5314    +  misc_feature   MCS (fragment): pBluescript multiple cloning site
   5317..5905    +  misc_feature   WPRE: woodchuck hepatitis virus posttranscriptional regulatory element
   5842..6423    +  CDS            nef (fragment): NEF_HV1H2 - Experimental evidence at protein level: Swiss-Prot protein existence level 1. Extracellular Nef protein targets CD4(+) T-lymphocytes for apoptosis by interacting with CXCR4 surface receptors. From Human immunodeficiency virus type 1 group M subtype B (isolate HXB2) (HIV-1).
   6430..6610    +  LTR            5' LTR (truncated): truncated 5' long terminal repeat (LTR) from HIV-1
   6642..6866    +  polyA_signal   bGH poly(A) signal: bovine growth hormone polyadenylation signal
   6870..6891    +  promoter       SV40 promoter (fragment): SV40 enhancer and early promoter
   6912..7340    +  rep_origin     f1 ori (sequence partly withheld): f1 bacteriophage origin of replication; arrow indicates direction of (+) strand synthesis
   7354..7683    +  promoter       SV40 promoter: SV40 enhancer and early promoter
   7731..7778    +  promoter       EM7 promoter: synthetic bacterial promoter&nbsp
   7797..8171    +  CDS            BleoR: antibiotic-binding protein; Sh ble from Streptoalloteichus hindustanus; confers resistance to bleomycin, phleomycin, and Zeocin™
   8181..8306    +  CDS            ble (fragment): BLE_KLEPN - Experimental evidence at protein level: Swiss-Prot protein existence level 1. Binding protein with a strong affinity to the bleomycin family of antibiotics. Binds to CL990; an antimitotic-antibiotic compound. From Klebsiella pneumoniae.
   8301..8422    +  polyA_signal   SV40 poly(A) signal: SV40 polyadenylation signal
   8493..8515    -  protein_bind   lac operator (fragment): The lac repressor binds to the lac operator to inhibit transcription in E. coli. This inhibition can be relieved by adding lactose or isopropyl-β-D-thiogalactopyranoside (IPTG). lac repressor encoded by lacI
   8519..8549    -  promoter       lac promoter: promoter for the E. coli lac operon
   8564..8585    -  protein_bind   CAP binding site: CAP binding activates transcription in the presence of cAMP. E. coli catabolite activator protein
   8598..8690    -  CDS            lacI (fragment): lac repressor; lacI; The lac repressor binds to the lac operator to inhibit transcription in E. coli. This inhibition can be relieved by adding lactose or isopropyl-β-D-thiogalactopyranoside (IPTG).
   8873..9461    -  rep_origin     ori: high-copy-number ColE1/pMB1/pBR322/pUC origin of replication
   9632..10492   -  CDS            AmpR: β-lactamase; bla; confers resistance to ampicillin, carbenicillin, and related antibiotics
  10493..10597   -  promoter       AmpR promoter: bla
  10656..10708   -  misc_feature   bom (fragment): basis of mobility region from pBR322
  10863..11242   +  enhancer       CMV enhancer: human cytomegalovirus immediate early enhancer
  11243..11442   +  promoter       CMV promoter: human cytomegalovirus (CMV) immediate early promoter
  11460..11640   +  LTR            5' LTR (truncated): truncated 5' long terminal repeat (LTR) from HIV-1
  11687..11812   +  misc_feature   HIV-1 Ψ: packaging signal of human immunodeficiency virus type 1
  11796..12159   +  CDS            HIV-1 gag (fragment): gag protein from human immunodeficiency virus 1; gag
  12305..12538   +  misc_feature   RRE: The Rev response element (RRE) of HIV-1 allows for Rev-dependent mRNA export from the nucleus to the cytoplasm.
  12915..13015   +  CDS            Rev (fragment): human immunodeficiency virus 1 (HIV-1) Rev protein; rev; enhances nuclear export of unspliced and incompletely spliced viral mRNAs
  13065..13182   +  misc_feature   cPPT/CTS: central polypurine tract and central termination sequence of HIV-1
  13232..13472   +  promoter       U6 promoter: RNA polymerase III promoter for human U6 snRNA
>Addgene plasmid #125484 | lentiSAMv2 C2CD4B-TSS-guide1 | addgene full sequence | sequence record 251525 | Addgene NGS Result
GTTTTAGAGCTAGGCCAACATGAGGATCACCCATGTCTGCAGGGCCTAGCAAGTTAAAATAAGGCTAGTC
CGTTATCAACTTGGCCAACATGAGGATCACCCATGTCTGCAGGGCCAAGTGGCACCGAGTCGGTGCTTTT
TTTGGATCCTAGGTCTTGAAAGGAGTGGGAATTGGCTCCGGTGCCCGTCAGTGGGCAGAGCGCACATCGC
CCACAGTCCCCGAGAAGTTGGGGGGAGGGGTCGGCAATTGATCCGGTGCCTAGAGAAGGTGGCGCGGGGT
AAACTGGGAAAGTGATGTCGTGTACTGGCTCCGCCTTTTTCCCGAGGGTGGGGGAGAACCGTATATAAGT
GCAGTAGTCGCCGTGAACGTTCTTTTTCGCAACGGGTTTGCCGCCAGAACACAGGCGTACGGCCACCATG
AAAAGGCCGGCGGCCACGAAAAAGGCCGGCCAGGCAAAAAAGAAAAAGGACAAGAAGTACAGCATCGGCC
TGGCCATCGGCACCAACTCTGTGGGCTGGGCCGTGATCACCGACGAGTACAAGGTGCCCAGCAAGAAATT
CAAGGTGCTGGGCAACACCGACCGGCACAGCATCAAGAAGAACCTGATCGGAGCCCTGCTGTTCGACAGC
GGCGAAACAGCCGAGGCCACCCGGCTGAAGAGAACCGCCAGAAGAAGATACACCAGACGGAAGAACCGGA
TCTGCTATCTGCAAGAGATCTTCAGCAACGAGATGGCCAAGGTGGACGACAGCTTCTTCCACAGACTGGA
AGAGTCCTTCCTGGTGGAAGAGGATAAGAAGCACGAGCGGCACCCCATCTTCGGCAACATCGTGGACGAG
GTGGCCTACCACGAGAAGTACCCCACCATCTACCACCTGAGAAAGAAACTGGTGGACAGCACCGACAAGG
CCGACCTGCGGCTGATCTATCTGGCCCTGGCCCACATGATCAAGTTCCGGGGCCACTTCCTGATCGAGGG
CGACCTGAACCCCGACAACAGCGACGTGGACAAGCTGTTCATCCAGCTGGTGCAGACCTACAACCAGCTG
TTCGAGGAAAACCCCATCAACGCCAGCGGCGTGGACGCCAAGGCCATCCTGTCTGCCAGACTGAGCAAGA
GCAGACGGCTGGAAAATCTGATCGCCCAGCTGCCCGGCGAGAAGAAGAATGGCCTGTTCGGCAACCTGAT
TGCCCTGAGCCTGGGCCTGACCCCCAACTTCAAGAGCAACTTCGACCTGGCCGAGGATGCCAAACTGCAG
CTGAGCAAGGACACCTACGACGACGACCTGGACAACCTGCTGGCCCAGATCGGCGACCAGTACGCCGACC
TGTTTCTGGCCGCCAAGAACCTGTCCGACGCCATCCTGCTGAGCGACATCCTGAGAGTGAACACCGAGAT
CACCAAGGCCCCCCTGAGCGCCTCTATGATCAAGAGATACGACGAGCACCACCAGGACCTGACCCTGCTG
AAAGCTCTCGTGCGGCAGCAGCTGCCTGAGAAGTACAAAGAGATTTTCTTCGACCAGAGCAAGAACGGCT
ACGCCGGCTACATTGACGGCGGAGCCAGCCAGGAAGAGTTCTACAAGTTCATCAAGCCCATCCTGGAAAA
GATGGACGGCACCGAGGAACTGCTCGTGAAGCTGAACAGAGAGGACCTGCTGCGGAAGCAGCGGACCTTC
GACAACGGCAGCATCCCCCACCAGATCCACCTGGGAGAGCTGCACGCCATTCTGCGGCGGCAGGAAGATT
TTTACCCATTCCTGAAGGACAACCGGGAAAAGATCGAGAAGATCCTGACCTTCCGCATCCCCTACTACGT
GGGCCCTCTGGCCAGGGGAAACAGCAGATTCGCCTGGATGACCAGAAAGAGCGAGGAAACCATCACCCCC
TGGAACTTCGAGGAAGTGGTGGACAAGGGCGCTTCCGCCCAGAGCTTCATCGAGCGGATGACCAACTTCG
ATAAGAACCTGCCCAACGAGAAGGTGCTGCCCAAGCACAGCCTGCTGTACGAGTACTTCACCGTGTATAA
CGAGCTGACCAAAGTGAAATACGTGACCGAGGGAATGAGAAAGCCCGCCTTCCTGAGCGGCGAGCAGAAA
AAGGCCATCGTGGACCTGCTGTTCAAGACCAACCGGAAAGTGACCGTGAAGCAGCTGAAAGAGGACTACT
TCAAGAAAATCGAGTGCTTCGACTCCGTGGAAATCTCCGGCGTGGAAGATCGGTTCAACGCCTCCCTGGG
CACATACCACGATCTGCTGAAAATTATCAAGGACAAGGACTTCCTGGACAATGAGGAAAACGAGGACATT
CTGGAAGATATCGTGCTGACCCTGACACTGTTTGAGGACAGAGAGATGATCGAGGAACGGCTGAAAACCT
ATGCCCACCTGTTCGACGACAAAGTGATGAAGCAGCTGAAGCGGCGGAGATACACCGGCTGGGGCAGGCT
GAGCCGGAAGCTGATCAACGGCATCCGGGACAAGCAGTCCGGCAAGACAATCCTGGATTTCCTGAAGTCC
GACGGCTTCGCCAACAGAAACTTCATGCAGCTGATCCACGACGACAGCCTGACCTTTAAAGAGGACATCC
AGAAAGCCCAGGTGTCCGGCCAGGGCGATAGCCTGCACGAGCACATTGCCAATCTGGCCGGCAGCCCCGC
CATTAAGAAGGGCATCCTGCAGACAGTGAAGGTGGTGGACGAGCTCGTGAAAGTGATGGGCCGGCACAAG
CCCGAGAACATCGTGATCGAAATGGCCAGAGAGAACCAGACCACCCAGAAGGGACAGAAGAACAGCCGCG
AGAGAATGAAGCGGATCGAAGAGGGCATCAAAGAGCTGGGCAGCCAGATCCTGAAAGAACACCCCGTGGA
AAACACCCAGCTGCAGAACGAGAAGCTGTACCTGTACTACCTGCAGAATGGGCGGGATATGTACGTGGAC
CAGGAACTGGACATCAACCGGCTGTCCGACTACGATGTGGACCACATCGTGCCTCAGAGCTTTCTGAAGG
ACGACTCCATCGACAACAAGGTGCTGACCAGAAGCGACAAGGCCCGGGGCAAGAGCGACAACGTGCCCTC
CGAAGAGGTCGTGAAGAAGATGAAGAACTACTGGCGGCAGCTGCTGAACGCCAAGCTGATTACCCAGAGA
AAGTTCGACAATCTGACCAAGGCCGAGAGAGGCGGCCTGAGCGAACTGGATAAGGCCGGCTTCATCAAGA
GACAGCTGGTGGAAACCCGGCAGATCACAAAGCACGTGGCACAGATCCTGGACTCCCGGATGAACACTAA
GTACGACGAGAATGACAAGCTGATCCGGGAAGTGAAAGTGATCACCCTGAAGTCCAAGCTGGTGTCCGAT
TTCCGGAAGGATTTCCAGTTTTACAAAGTGCGCGAGATCAACAACTACCACCACGCCCACGACGCCTACC
TGAACGCCGTCGTGGGAACCGCCCTGATCAAAAAGTACCCTAAGCTGGAAAGCGAGTTCGTGTACGGCGA
CTACAAGGTGTACGACGTGCGGAAGATGATCGCCAAGAGCGAGCAGGAAATCGGCAAGGCTACCGCCAAG
TACTTCTTCTACAGCAACATCATGAACTTTTTCAAGACCGAGATTACCCTGGCCAACGGCGAGATCCGGA
AGCGGCCTCTGATCGAGACAAACGGCGAAACCGGGGAGATCGTGTGGGATAAGGGCCGGGATTTTGCCAC
CGTGCGGAAAGTGCTGAGCATGCCCCAAGTGAATATCGTGAAAAAGACCGAGGTGCAGACAGGCGGCTTC
AGCAAAGAGTCTATCCTGCCCAAGAGGAACAGCGATAAGCTGATCGCCAGAAAGAAGGACTGGGACCCTA
AGAAGTACGGCGGCTTCGACAGCCCCACCGTGGCCTATTCTGTGCTGGTGGTGGCCAAAGTGGAAAAGGG
CAAGTCCAAGAAACTGAAGAGTGTGAAAGAGCTGCTGGGGATCACCATCATGGAAAGAAGCAGCTTCGAG
AAGAATCCCATCGACTTTCTGGAAGCCAAGGGCTACAAAGAAGTGAAAAAGGACCTGATCATCAAGCTGC
CTAAGTACTCCCTGTTCGAGCTGGAAAACGGCCGGAAGAGAATGCTGGCCTCTGCCGGCGAACTGCAGAA
GGGAAACGAACTGGCCCTGCCCTCCAAATATGTGAACTTCCTGTACCTGGCCAGCCACTATGAGAAGCTG
AAGGGCTCCCCCGAGGATAATGAGCAGAAACAGCTGTTTGTGGAACAGCACAAGCACTACCTGGACGAGA
TCATCGAGCAGATCAGCGAGTTCTCCAAGAGAGTGATCCTGGCCGACGCTAATCTGGACAAAGTGCTGTC
CGCCTACAACAAGCACCGGGATAAGCCCATCAGAGAGCAGGCCGAGAATATCATCCACCTGTTTACCCTG
ACCAATCTGGGAGCCCCTGCCGCCTTCAAGTACTTTGACACCACCATCGACCGGAAGAGGTACACCAGCA
CCAAAGAGGTGCTGGACGCCACCCTGATCCACCAGAGCATCACCGGCCTGTACGAGACACGGATCGACCT
GTCTCAGCTGGGAGGCGACAGCGCTGGAGGAGGTGGAAGCGGAGGAGGAGGAAGCGGAGGAGGAGGTAGC
GGACCTAAGAAAAAGAGGAAGGTGGCGGCCGCTGGATCCGGACGGGCTGACGCATTGGACGATTTTGATC
TGGATATGCTGGGAAGTGACGCCCTCGATGATTTTGACCTTGACATGCTTGGTTCGGATGCCCTTGATGA
CTTTGACCTCGACATGCTCGGCAGTGACGCCCTTGATGATTTCGACCTGGACATGCTGATTAACTGTACA
GGCAGTGGAGAGGGCAGAGGAAGTCTGCTAACATGCGGTGACGTCGAGGAGAATCCTGGCCCAATGGCCA
AGCCTTTGTCTCAAGAAGAATCCACCCTCATTGAAAGAGCAACGGCTACAATCAACAGCATCCCCATCTC
TGAAGACTACAGCGTCGCCAGCGCAGCTCTCTCTAGCGACGGCCGCATCTTCACTGGTGTCAATGTATAT
CATTTTACTGGGGGACCTTGTGCAGAACTCGTGGTGCTGGGCACTGCTGCTGCTGCGGCAGCTGGCAACC
TGACTTGTATCGTCGCGATCGGAAATGAGAACAGGGGCATCTTGAGCCCCTGCGGACGGTGCCGACAGGT
GCTTCTCGATCTGCATCCTGGGATCAAAGCCATAGTGAAGGACAGTGATGGACAGCCGACGGCAGTTGGG
ATTCGTGAATTGCTGCCCTCTGGTTATGTGTGGGAGGGCTAAGAATTCGATATCAAGCTTATCGGTAATC
AACCTCTGGATTACAAAATTTGTGAAAGATTGACTGGTATTCTTAACTATGTTGCTCCTTTTACGCTATG
TGGATACGCTGCTTTAATGCCTTTGTATCATGCTATTGCTTCCCGTATGGCTTTCATTTTCTCCTCCTTG
TATAAATCCTGGTTGCTGTCTCTTTATGAGGAGTTGTGGCCCGTTGTCAGGCAACGTGGCGTGGTGTGCA
CTGTGTTTGCTGACGCAACCCCCACTGGTTGGGGCATTGCCACCACCTGTCAGCTCCTTTCCGGGACTTT
CGCTTTCCCCCTCCCTATTGCCACGGCGGAACTCATCGCCGCCTGCCTTGCCCGCTGCTGGACAGGGGCT
CGGCTGTTGGGCACTGACAATTCCGTGGTGTTGTCGGGGAAATCATCGTCCTTTCCTTGGCTGCTCGCCT
GTGTTGCCACCTGGATTCTGCGCGGGACGTCCTTCTGCTACGTCCCTTCGGCCCTCAATCCAGCGGACCT
TCCTTCCCGCGGCCTGCTGCCGGCTCTGCGGCCTCTTCCGCGTCTTCGCCTTCGCCCTCAGACGAGTCGG
ATCTCCCTTTGGGCCGCCTCCCCGCATCGATACCGTCGACCTCGAGACCTAGAAAAACATGGAGCAATCA
CAAGTAGCAATACAGCAGCTACCAATGCTGATTGTGCCTGGCTAGAAGCACAAGAGGAGGAGGAGGTGGG
TTTTCCAGTCACACCTCAGGTACCTTTAAGACCAATGACTTACAAGGCAGCTGTAGATCTTAGCCACTTT
TTAAAAGAAAAGGGGGGACTGGAAGGGCTAATTCACTCCCAACGAAGACAAGATATCCTTGATCTGTGGA
TCTACCACACACAAGGCTACTTCCCTGATTGGCAGAACTACACACCAGGGCCAGGGATCAGATATCCACT
GACCTTTGGATGGTGCTACAAGCTAGTACCAGTTGAGCAAGAGAAGGTAGAAGAAGCCAATGAAGGAGAG
AACACCCGCTTGTTACACCCTGTGAGCCTGCATGGGATGGATGACCCGGAGAGAGAAGTATTAGAGTGGA
GGTTTGACAGCCGCCTAGCATTTCATCACATGGCCCGAGAGCTGCATCCGGACTGTACTGGGTCTCTCTG
GTTAGACCAGATCTGAGCCTGGGAGCTCTCTGGCTAACTAGGGAACCCACTGCTTAAGCCTCAATAAAGC
TTGCCTTGAGTGCTTCAAGTAGTGTGTGCCCGTCTGTTGTGTGACTCTGGTAACTAGAGATCCCTCAGAC
CCTTTTAGTCAGTGTGGAAAATCTCTAGCAGGGCCCGTTTAAACCCGCTGATCAGCCTCGACTGTGCCTT
CTAGTTGCCAGCCATCTGTTGTTTGCCCCTCCCCCGTGCCTTCCTTGACCCTGGAAGGTGCCACTCCCAC
TGTCCTTTCCTAATAAAATGAGGAAATTGCATCGCATTGTCTGAGTAGGTGTCATTCTATTCTGGGGGGT
GGGGTGGGGCAGGACAGCAAGGGGGAGGATTGGGAAGACAATAGCAGGCATGCTGGGGATGCGGTGGGCT
CTATGGCTTCTGAGGCGGAAAGAACCAGCTGGGGCTCTAGGGGGTATCCCC
[124 nt withheld, positions 6912-7035]
C
[91 nt withheld, positions 7037-7127]
A
[49 nt withheld, positions 7129-7177]
CCTTTGACGTTGGAGTCCACGTTCTTT
[37 nt withheld, positions 7205-7241]
ACCCTATCTCGGTCTATTCTTTTGATTTATAAGGGATTTTGCCGATTTCGGCCTATTGGTTAAAAAATGA
GCTGATTTAACAAAAATTTAACGCGAATTAATTCTGTGGAATGTGTGTCAGTTAGGGTGTGGAAAGTCCC
CAGGCTCCCCAGCAGGCAGAAGTATGCAAAGCATGCATCTCAATTAGTCAGCAACCAGGTGTGGAAAGTC
CCCAGGCTCCCCAGCAGGCAGAAGTATGCAAAGCATGCATCTCAATTAGTCAGCAACCATAGTCCCGCCC
CTAACTCCGCCCATCCCGCCCCTAACTCCGCCCAGTTCCGCCCATTCTCCGCCCCATGGCTGACTAATTT
TTTTTATTTATGCAGAGGCCGAGGCCGCCTCTGCCTCTGAGCTATTCCAGAAGTAGTGAGGAGGCTTTTT
TGGAGGCCTAGGCTTTTGCAAAAAGCTCCCGGGAGCTTGTATATCCATTTTCGGATCTGATCAGCACGTG
TTGACAATTAATCATCGGCATAGTATATCGGCATAGTATAATACGACAAGGTGAGGAACTAAACCATGGC
CAAGTTGACCAGTGCCGTTCCGGTGCTCACCGCGCGCGACGTCGCCGGAGCGGTCGAGTTCTGGACCGAC
CGGCTCGGGTTCTCCCGGGACTTCGTGGAGGACGACTTCGCCGGTGTGGTCCGGGACGACGTGACCCTGT
TCATCAGCGCGGTCCAGGACCAGGTGGTGCCGGACAACACCCTGGCCTGGGTGTGGGTGCGCGGCCTGGA
CGAGCTGTACGCCGAGTGGTCGGAGGTCGTGTCCACGAACTTCCGGGACGCCTCCGGGCCGGCCATGACC
GAGATCGGCGAGCAGCCGTGGGGGCGGGAGTTCGCCCTGCGCGACCCGGCCGGCAACTGCGTGCACTTCG
TGGCCGAGGAGCAGGACTGACACGTGCTACGAGATTTCGATTCCACCGCCGCCTTCTATGAAAGGTTGGG
CTTCGGAATCGTTTTCCGGGACGCCGGCTGGATGATCCTCCAGCGCGGGGATCTCATGCTGGAGTTCTTC
GCCCACCCCAACTTGTTTATTGCAGCTTATAATGGTTACAAATAAAGCAATAGCATCACAAATTTCACAA
ATAAAGCATTTTTTTCACTGCATTCTAGTTGTGGTTTGTCCAAACTCATCAATGTATCTTATCATGTCTG
TATACCGTCGACCTCTAGCTAGAGCTTGGCGTAATCATGGTCATAGCTGTTTCCTGTGTGAAATTGTTAT
CCGCTCACAATTCCACACAACATACGAGCCGGAAGCATAAAGTGTAAAGCCTGGGGTGCCTAATGAGTGA
GCTAACTCACATTAATTGCGTTGCGCTCACTGCCCGCTTTCCAGTCGGGAAACCTGTCGTGCCAGCTGCA
TTAATGAATCGGCCAACGCGCGGGGAGAGGCGGTTTGCGTATTGGGCGCTCTTCCGCTTCCTCGCTCACT
GACTCGCTGCGCTCGGTCGTTCGGCTGCGGCGAGCGGTATCAGCTCACTCAAAGGCGGTAATACGGTTAT
CCACAGAATCAGGGGATAACGCAGGAAAGAACATGTGAGCAAAAGGCCAGCAAAAGGCCAGGAACCGTAA
AAAGGCCGCGTTGCTGGCGTTTTTCCATAGGCTCCGCCCCCCTGACGAGCATCACAAAAATCGACGCTCA
AGTCAGAGGTGGCGAAACCCGACAGGACTATAAAGATACCAGGCGTTTCCCCCTGGAAGCTCCCTCGTGC
GCTCTCCTGTTCCGACCCTGCCGCTTACCGGATACCTGTCCGCCTTTCTCCCTTCGGGAAGCGTGGCGCT
TTCTCATAGCTCACGCTGTAGGTATCTCAGTTCGGTGTAGGTCGTTCGCTCCAAGCTGGGCTGTGTGCAC
GAACCCCCCGTTCAGCCCGACCGCTGCGCCTTATCCGGTAACTATCGTCTTGAGTCCAACCCGGTAAGAC
ACGACTTATCGCCACTGGCAGCAGCCACTGGTAACAGGATTAGCAGAGCGAGGTATGTAGGCGGTGCTAC
AGAGTTCTTGAAGTGGTGGCCTAACTACGGCTACACTAGAAGAACAGTATTTGGTATCTGCGCTCTGCTG
AAGCCAGTTACCTTCGGAAAAAGAGTTGGTAGCTCTTGATCCGGCAAACAAACCACCGCTGGTAGCGGTG
GTTTTTTTGTTTGCAAGCAGCAGATTACGCGCAGAAAAAAAGGATCTCAAGAAGATCCTTTGATCTTTTC
TACGGGGTCTGACGCTCAGTGGAACGAAAACTCACGTTAAGGGATTTTGGTCATGAGATTATCAAAAAGG
ATCTTCACCTAGATCCTTTTAAATTAAAAATGAAGTTTTAAATCAATCTAAAGTATATATGAGTAAACTT
GGTCTGACAGTTACCAATGCTTAATCAGTGAGGCACCTATCTCAGCGATCTGTCTATTTCGTTCATCCAT
AGTTGCCTGACTCCCCGTCGTGTAGATAACTACGATACGGGAGGGCTTACCATCTGGCCCCAGTGCTGCA
ATGATACCGCGAGACCCACGCTCACCGGCTCCAGATTTATCAGCAATAAACCAGCCAGCCGGAAGGGCCG
AGCGCAGAAGTGGTCCTGCAACTTTATCCGCCTCCATCCAGTCTATTAATTGTTGCCGGGAAGCTAGAGT
AAGTAGTTCGCCAGTTAATAGTTTGCGCAACGTTGTTGCCATTGCTACAGGCATCGTGGTGTCACGCTCG
TCGTTTGGTATGGCTTCATTCAGCTCCGGTTCCCAACGATCAAGGCGAGTTACATGATCCCCCATGTTGT
GCAAAAAAGCGGTTAGCTCCTTCGGTCCTCCGATCGTTGTCAGAAGTAAGTTGGCCGCAGTGTTATCACT
CATGGTTATGGCAGCACTGCATAATTCTCTTACTGTCATGCCATCCGTAAGATGCTTTTCTGTGACTGGT
GAGTACTCAACCAAGTCATTCTGAGAATAGTGTATGCGGCGACCGAGTTGCTCTTGCCCGGCGTCAATAC
GGGATAATACCGCGCCACATAGCAGAACTTTAAAAGTGCTCATCATTGGAAAACGTTCTTCGGGGCGAAA
ACTCTCAAGGATCTTACCGCTGTTGAGATCCAGTTCGATGTAACCCACTCGTGCACCCAACTGATCTTCA
GCATCTTTTACTTTCACCAGCGTTTCTGGGTGAGCAAAAACAGGAAGGCAAAATGCCGCAAAAAAGGGAA
TAAGGGCGACACGGAAATGTTGAATACTCATACTCTTCCTTTTTCAATATTATTGAAGCATTTATCAGGG
TTATTGTCTCATGAGCGGATACATATTTGAATGTATTTAGAAAAATAAACAAATAGGGGTTCCGCGCACA
TTTCCCCGAAAAGTGCCACCTGACGTCGACGGATCGGGAGATCTCCCGATCCCCTATGGTGCACTCTCAG
TACAATCTGCTCTGATGCCGCATAGTTAAGCCAGTATCTGCTCCCTGCTTGTGTGTTGGAGGTCGCTGAG
TAGTGCGCGAGCAAAATTTAAGCTACAACAAGGCAAGGCTTGACCGACAATTGCATGAAGAATCTGCTTA
GGGTTAGGCGTTTTGCGCTGCTTCGCGATGTACGGGCCAGATATACGCGTTGACATTGATTATTGACTAG
TTATTAATAGTAATCAATTACGGGGTCATTAGTTCATAGCCCATATATGGAGTTCCGCGTTACATAACTT
ACGGTAAATGGCCCGCCTGGCTGACCGCCCAACGACCCCCGCCCATTGACGTCAATAATGACGTATGTTC
CCATAGTAACGCCAATAGGGACTTTCCATTGACGTCAATGGGTGGAGTATTTACGGTAAACTGCCCACTT
GGCAGTACATCAAGTGTATCATATGCCAAGTACGCCCCCTATTGACGTCAATGACGGTAAATGGCCCGCC
TGGCATTATGCCCAGTACATGACCTTATGGGACTTTCCTACTTGGCAGTACATCTACGTATTAGTCATCG
CTATTACCATGGTGATGCGGTTTTGGCAGTACATCAATGGGCGTGGATAGCGGTTTGACTCACGGGGATT
TCCAAGTCTCCACCCCATTGACGTCAATGGGAGTTTGTTTTGGCACCAAAATCAACGGGACTTTCCAAAA
TGTCGTAACAACTCCGCCCCATTGACGCAAATGGGCGGTAGGCGTGTACGGTGGGAGGTCTATATAAGCA
GCGCGTTTTGCCTGTACTGGGTCTCTCTGGTTAGACCAGATCTGAGCCTGGGAGCTCTCTGGCTAACTAG
GGAACCCACTGCTTAAGCCTCAATAAAGCTTGCCTTGAGTGCTTCAAGTAGTGTGTGCCCGTCTGTTGTG
TGACTCTGGTAACTAGAGATCCCTCAGACCCTTTTAGTCAGTGTGGAAAATCTCTAGCAGTGGCGCCCGA
ACAGGGACTTGAAAGCGAAAGGGAAACCAGAGGAGCTCTCTCGACGCAGGACTCGGCTTGCTGAAGCGCG
CACGGCAAGAGGCGAGGGGCGGCGACTGGTGAGTACGCCAAAAATTTTGACTAGCGGAGGCTAGAAGGAG
AGAGATGGGTGCGAGAGCGTCAGTATTAAGCGGGGGAGAATTAGATCGCGATGGGAAAAAATTCGGTTAA
GGCCAGGGGGAAAGAAAAAATATAAATTAAAACATATAGTATGGGCAAGCAGGGAGCTAGAACGATTCGC
AGTTAATCCTGGCCTGTTAGAAACATCAGAAGGCTGTAGACAAATACTGGGACAGCTACAACCATCCCTT
CAGACAGGATCAGAAGAACTTAGATCATTATATAATACAGTAGCAACCCTCTATTGTGTGCATCAAAGGA
TAGAGATAAAAGACACCAAGGAAGCTTTAGACAAGATAGAGGAAGAGCAAAACAAAAGTAAGACCACCGC
ACAGCAAGCGGCCGCTGATCTTCAGACCTGGAGGAGGAGATATGAGGGACAATTGGAGAAGTGAATTATA
TAAATATAAAGTAGTAAAAATTGAACCATTAGGAGTAGCACCCACCAAGGCAAAGAGAAGAGTGGTGCAG
AGAGAAAAAAGAGCAGTGGGAATAGGAGCTTTGTTCCTTGGGTTCTTGGGAGCAGCAGGAAGCACTATGG
GCGCAGCGTCAATGACGCTGACGGTACAGGCCAGACAATTATTGTCTGGTATAGTGCAGCAGCAGAACAA
TTTGCTGAGGGCTATTGAGGCGCAACAGCATCTGTTGCAACTCACAGTCTGGGGCATCAAGCAGCTCCAG
GCAAGAATCCTGGCTGTGGAAAGATACCTAAAGGATCAACAGCTCCTGGGGATTTGGGGTTGCTCTGGAA
AACTCATTTGCACCACTGCTGTGCCTTGGAATGCTAGTTGGAGTAATAAATCTCTGGAACAGATTTGGAA
TCACACGACCTGGATGGAGTGGGACAGAGAAATTAACAATTACACAAGCTTAATACACTCCTTAATTGAA
GAATCGCAAAACCAGCAAGAAAAGAATGAACAAGAATTATTGGAATTAGATAAATGGGCAAGTTTGTGGA
ATTGGTTTAACATAACAAATTGGCTGTGGTATATAAAATTATTCATAATGATAGTAGGAGGCTTGGTAGG
TTTAAGAATAGTTTTTGCTGTACTTTCTATAGTGAATAGAGTTAGGCAGGGATATTCACCATTATCGTTT
CAGACCCACCTCCCAACCCCGAGGGGACCCGACAGGCCCGAAGGAATAGAAGAAGAAGGTGGAGAGAGAG
ACAGAGACAGATCCATTCGATTAGTGAACGGATCGGCACTGCGTGCGCCAATTCTGCAGACAAATGGCAG
TATTCATCCACAATTTTAAAAGAAAAGGGGGGATTGGGGGGTACAGTGCAGGGGAAAGAATAGTAGACAT
AATAGCAACAGACATACAAACTAAAGAATTACAAAAACAAATTACAAAAATTCAAAATTTTCGGGTTTAT
TACAGGGACAGCAGAGATCCAGTTTGGTTAATTAGCTAGCGAGGGCCTATTTCCCATGATTCCTTCATAT
TTGCATATACGATACAAGGCTGTTAGAGAGATAATTGGAATTAATTTGACTGTAAACACAAAGATATTAG
TACAAAATACGTGACGTAGAAAGTAATAATTTCTTGGGTAGTTTGCAGTTTTAAAATTATGTTTTAAAAT
GGACTATCATATGCTTACCGTAACTTGAAAGTATTTCGATTTCTTGGCTTTATATATCTTGTGGAAAGGA
CGAAACACCGCCAGTGCATGCAGACCTCC
