>Addgene plasmid #125484 | lentiSAMv2 C2CD4B-TSS-guide1 | depositor partial sequence | sequence record 240146 | Guide RNA, MS2 stem loops
NNNTNNNTTNNNNNTTTTTNTTGTGGAAGGACGAAACACCGCCAGTGCATGCAGACCTCCGTTTTAGAGC
TAGGCCAACATGAGGATCACCCATGTCTGCAGGGCCTAGCAAGTTAAAATAAGGCTAGTCCGTTATCAAC
TTGGCCAACATGAGGATCACCCATGTCTGCAGGGCCAAGTGGCACCGAGTCGGTGCTTTTTTTGGATCCT
AGGTCTTGAAAGGAGTGGGAATTGGCTCCGGTGCCCGTCAGTGGGCAGAGCGCACATCGCCCACAGTCCC
CGAGAAGTTGGGGGGAGGGGTCGGCAATTGATCCGGTGCCTAGAGAAGGTGGCGCGGGGTAAACTGGGAA
AGTGATGTCGTGTACTGGCTCCGCCTTTTTCCCGAGGGTGGGGGAGAACCGTATATAAGTGCAGTAGTCG
CCGTGAACGTTCTTTTTCGCAACGGGTTTGCCGCCAGAACACAGGCGTACGGCCACCATGAAAAGGCCGG
CGGCCACGAAAAAGGCCGGCCAGGCAAAAAAGAAAAAGGACAAGAAGTACAGCATCGGCCTGGCCATCGG
CACCAACTCTGTGGGCTGGGCCGTGATCACCGACGAGTACAAGGTGCCCAGCAAGAAATTCAAGGTGCTG
GGCAACACCGACCGGCACAGCATCAAGAAGAACCTGATCGGAGCCCTGCTGTTCGACAGCGGCGAAACAG
CCGAGGCCACCCGGCTGAAGAGAACCGCCAGAAGAAGATACACCAGACGGAAGAACCGGATCTGCTATCT
GCAAGAGATCTTCAGCAACGAGATGGCCAAGGTGGACGACAGCTTCTTCCACAGACTGGAAGAGTCCTTC
CTGGTGGAAGAGGATAAGAAGCACGAGCGGCACCCCATCTTCGGCAACATCGTGGACGAGGTGGGCCTAC
CACNAAAAGTACCCCACCANCTACAACCTGAGAAAGAAACTGGTGGACAGCACCGACAAGGCCGACCTGC
CGCNTGATCTATCNNGCCCTGGACCCACATGATCAAGTTCCGGGGCCCACTTCNTGGATCAAGGGCGAAC
TTGAACCCCAACAACAGCGACGTGAACAAGCTGTTCATCANNTTGNTGCAAGACTACAACCANNTGGTTC
GAGGAAAACCCATTCAACGCCAGGTAGGCGGGGAACCNAAGAGCNNTCCTGTCCNACCAAANTGAAGCAA
GANNNAAACGCTGGTGAAAATNNNNTNCGCCACCATTCCCCGGCCGGAAAAAAAANGGACCGTTGTCCGG
AACTCGGATTGACCTGAANCCTTGGCCGTAGNNCCCNNCTTNAAANGAGAACTTACNGACCGCCGGAAAA
AAGACCAAGATGGTTTAGAAAAAANNGAAANNCCAAATAAAAAAACCGGTAAAGGATTTGGGGGCCGAAA
AGGTANAAGCAAAGCCCAAACCGGTAATTGGCCTACGGAANAANTGGNAAACCCCTTCCCNTCAAAGATA
ANCTTTAGGAANNTTTAACGATAAAAGCCTGGGCTTCCACCGGNACTTTCGGTTTTCCGANNNTAAAAAT
AAGGCAAATGNNCCANTGGGATAAACGGGNNATNNTTGAATTTNA
